>Addgene plasmid #247605 | pNH605-Padh-OsTIR1(F74G) | addgene full sequence | sequence record 494843 | Addgene NGS Result
GGCCGGCCATTTAAATGTTTAAACGGCCACGCTGGCCGAGGAGAACTTCTAGTATATCTACATACCTAAT
ATTATTGCCTTATTAAAAATGGAATCCCAACGATTACATCAAAATCCACATTCTCTTCAAAATCAATTGT
CCTGTACTTCCTTGTTCATGTGTGTTCAAAAACGTTATATTTATAGGATAATTATACTCTATTTCTCAAC
AAGTAATTGGTTGTTTGGCCGAGCGGTCTAAGGCGCCTGATTCAAGAAATATCTTGACCGCAGTTAACTG
TGGGAATACTCAGGTATCGTAAGATGCAAGAGTTCGAATCTCTTAGCAACCATTATTTTTTTCCTCAACA
TAACGAGAACACACAGGGGCGCTATCGCACAGAATCAAATTCGATGACTGGAAATTTTTTGTTAATTTCA
GAGGTCGCCTGACGCATATACCTTTTTCAACTGAAAAATTGGGAGAAAAAGGAAAGGTGAGAGCGCCGGA
ACCGGCTTTTCATATAGAATAGAGAAGCGTTCATGACTAAATGCTTGCATCACAATACTTGAAGTTGACA
ATATTATTTAAGGACCTATTGTTTTTTCCAATAGGTGGTTAGCAATCGTCTTACTTTCTAACTTTTCTTA
CCTTTTACATTTCAGCAATATATATATATATATTTCAAGGATATACCATTCTAATGTCTGCCCCTAAGTT
ACCAATAGATAGCGGTTTAATATAAGGTTTCAACAAGAAATATTTTGTGAAAATCAAAAGTTAATAGTTT
CACTGTCGAAAATATGAAAGTTTAAGTTTTCAGTTCATCCCATTGTAGTTATCAAATTTCTGTGTTTCCC
GTATATGTGTGCTCTGTATTCATCGCTATCTTGAAACTGGTTATGATCGTTGCGCATGTGACCTGTATCG
CTCAAAAGAGCCCGGCACCGGTACCGGGCAAAAGCCCCTAGCAAGCTAAAATGATTCAACTTTCGTAGTA
ATTTGTTCAACCGGTCACAGTAAAGTCAATGACTAACTTTTGAATCGAGGATGTATTTCCAATTGAAAGC
AATGTATATATAAACCATTGTGTTGAAGCTTGTCTTACAGTTTTCTTGTATCCTCCCATTGTTCATATAG
TACTTAAAGTACCATAATCCTTAAAGAACAAACTTGAAAGAGAATACACTATACACAACTAATAAATAAA
GAATAATCATGGCTGTGACCAAGACAATTGTAGTTCTACCAGGTGACCATGTTGGTCAAGAAATCACTGA
AGAGGCCATTAAAGTTTTAAATGCTATTCAGGAATGTCGTCCAGACAAGGTCAATTTCAAGTTTGATCAT
CATTTGATCGGTGGTGCTGCAATTGATGCCACTGGTGTTCCATTACCAGACGAAGCTTTGGAGGCCTCTA
AGAAAGCTGATGCCGTGCTTCTGGGTGCTGTTGGTGGTCCAAAATGGGGTACTGGCGCTGTCAGACCAGA
ACAAGGTCTTTTGAAAATCCGTAAGGAGTTGCAATTGTATGCTAATCTAAGACCATGTAATTTTGCATCT
GATTCCTTACTAGATCTATCGCCATTGAAGCCTGAAATTGCAAGAGGTACAGATTTCGTCGTTGTTAGAG
AACTAGTGGGTGGTATTTATTTCGGGGAGAGAAAAGAAGATGAAGGTGATGGTGTCGCCTGGGATAGCGA
AAAGTATTCTGTGCCCGAAGTTCAAAGAATCACTAGAATGGCTGCTTTCATGGCTCTGCAACACAACCCA
CCTTTACCTATTTGGTCTCTAGATAAAGCCAACGTTCTAGCATCATCAAGATTATGGAGAAAAACAGTGG
AAGAGACGATTAAGAATGAATTCCCACAATTGACTGTTCAACATCAATTGATTGATTCCGCTGCTATGAT
CTTGGTTAAGAACCCAACTCATCTAAATGGTATTATTATCACAAACAATATGTTTGGTGATATTATCTCC
GATGAAGCCTCCGTGATCCCAGGTTCGTTAGGATTACTTCCATCTGCCTCCTTGGCATCTCTTCCAGATA
AGAATACGGCATTTGGTTTATATGAGCCATGTCATGGCTCTGCTCCAGACTTACCAAAGGGAAAGGTTAA
CCCCGTAGCAACAATCCTATCTGCTGCTATGATGTTGAAGTTGTCTCTGGACCTGTTCGAAGAAGGTGAA
ATTATAGAACAAGCAGTCAAGAAAGTGTTGGATTCTGGTATCAGAACAGCGGATCTAAAGGGTACCAACT
CTACTACTGAGGTCGGTGATGCAGTAGCGAAAGCTGTCAGGGAACTATTAGCTTAGACTTAGTAGATGTA
CAGTTGCATACATAAGTCTGAACAGAAAGAAGTAAATATCATATCTAGTTCGGTTTAGAAATCAGTGACT
ATATTGGTTTTGACCAGATCGCAATCCTTGCAAGCATTTAGTAATGACTATCAAACCGGTGAATCATCTG
ATAAGGCTATATTAGCTTGTGCATTCGCATGTATCGGGAAACGAACGGTACCGGGCCCATCCTTTTGTTG
TTTCCGGGTGTACAATATGGACTTCCTCTTTTCTGGCAACCAAACCCATACATCGGGATTCCTATAATAC
CTTCGTTGGTCTCCCTAACATGTAGGTGGCGGAGGGGAGATATACAATAGAACAGATACCAGACAAGACA
TAATGGGCTAAACAAGACTACACCAATTACACTGCCTCATTGATGGTGGTACATAACGAACTAATACTGT
AGCCCTAGACTTGATAGCCATCATCATATCGAAGTTTCACTACCCTTTTTCCATTTGCCATCTATTGAAG
TAATAATAGGCGCATGCAACTTCTTTTCTTTTTTTTTCTTTTCTCTCTCCCCCGTTGTTGTCTCACCATA
TCCGCAATGACAAAAAAATGATGGAAGACACTAAAGGAAAAAATTAACGACAAAGACAGCACCAACAGAT
GTCGTTGTTCCAGAGCTGATGAGGGGTATCTCGAAGCACACGAAACTTTTTCCTTCCTTCATTCACGCAC
ACTACTCTCTAATGAGCAACGGTATACGGCCTTCCTTCCAGTTACTTGAATTTGAAATAAAAAAAAGTTT
GCTGTCTTGCTATCAAGTATAAATAGACCTGCAATTATTAATCTTTTGTTTCCTCGTCATTGTTCTCGTT
CCCTTTCTTCCTTGTTTCTTTTTCTGCACAATATTTCAAGCTATACCAAGCATACAATCAACTCCAAGCT
GGCCGCTCTAGAACTAGTATGACTTATTTTCCTGAAGAAGTTGTAGAACACATATTTTCCTTTTTACCTG
CTCAAAGAGATAGAAACACCGTCTCCTTGGTCTGTAAGGTTTGGTACGAAATCGAAAGATTGTCTAGAAG
AGGTGTTTTTGTTGGTAATTGTTACGCAGTTAGAGCTGGTAGAGTTGCTGCAAGATTCCCAAACGTTAGA
GCATTGACTGTTAAAGGTAAACCTCATGGTGCTGATTTCAATTTGGTTCCACCTGATTGGGGTGGTTATG
CTGGTCCATGGATTGAAGCTGCAGCTAGAGGTTGTCACGGTTTGGAAGAATTGAGAATGAAGAGAATGGT
TGTTTCTGATGAATCATTGGAATTGTTAGCAAGATCTTTTCCTAGATTCAGAGCTTTGGTTTTGATCTCA
TGTGAAGGTTTTTCCACCGATGGTTTAGCAGCTGTTGCTTCACATTGTAAGTTGTTGAGAGAATTGGATT
TGCAAGAAAACGAAGTTGAAGATAGAGGTCCAAGATGGTTATCTTGTTTTCCTGATTCCTGTACAAGTTT
GGTTTCTTTGAACTTCGCATGTATCAAGGGTGAAGTTAACGCTGGTAGTTTGGAAAGATTAGTTTCTAGA
TCACCAAATTTGAGATCTTTGAGATTGAACAGATCCGTTAGTGTTGATACCTTGGCAAAGATCTTGTTGA
GAACTCCTAATTTGGAAGATTTGGGTACTGGTAACTTGACAGATGATTTCCAAACAGAATCATACTTCAA
GTTGACCTCCGCTTTGGAAAAGTGTAAGATGTTGAGATCTTTGTCAGGTTTTTGGGATGCAAGTCCAGTT
TGTTTGTCTTTTATATATCCTTTGTGTGCTCAATTGACTGGTTTGAATTTGTCTTACGCACCAACTTTGG
ATGCTAGTGATTTGACAAAGATGATCTCTAGATGTGTTAAGTTGCAAAGATTGTGGGTTTTGGATTGTAT
CTCAGATAAAGGTTTGCAAGTTGTTGCTTCTTCTTGTAAGGATTTGCAAGAATTGAGAGTTTTTCCAAGT
GATTTCTATGTTGCAGGTTACTCTGCTGTTACAGAAGAAGGTTTAGTTGCAGTTTCATTGGGTTGTCCTA
AGTTGAACTCCTTGTTGTACTTCTGTCATCAAATGACCAACGCAGCTTTGGTTACTGTTGCTAAAAATTG
TCCAAACTTCACTAGATTCAGATTGTGTATCTTGGAACCAGGTAAACCTGATGTTGTTACATCACAACCT
TTAGATGAAGGTTTTGGTGCAATCGTTAGAGAGTGTAAGGGTTTGCAAAGATTGTCCATCAGTGGTTTGT
TGACAGATAAGGTTTTTATGTACATCGGTAAATACGCTAAGCAATTGGAAATGTTGTCAATCGCATTCGC
TGGTGACTCCGATAAGGGTATGATGCATGTTATGAACGGTTGTAAGAACTTAAGAAAGTTGGAAATCAGA
GATTCTCCATTTGGTGACGCAGCTTTGTTGGGTAATTTCGCAAGATATGAAACAATGAGATCTTTGTGGA
TGTCCAGTTGTAACGTTACCTTGAAAGGTTGTCAAGTTTTAGCTTCAAAGATGCCAATGTTGAACGTTGA
AGTTATTAACGAAAGAGATGGTTCCAATGAAATGGAAGAAAACCATGGTGACTTGCCTAAAGTTGAAAAG
TTATACGTCTACAGAACAACCGCAGGTGCCAGAGATGATGCTCCTAACTTCGTCAAGATTTTATGAGCGG
CAAGCTTATCGATACCGTCGACCTCGAGTCATGTAATTAGTTATGTCACGCTTACATTCACGCCCTCCCC
CCACATCCGCTCTAACCGAAAAGGAAGGAGTTAGACAACCTGAAGTCTAGGTCCCTATTTATTTTTTTAT
AGTTATGTTAGTATTAAGAACGTTATTTATATTTCAAATTTTTCTTTTTTTTCTGTACAGACGCGTGTAC
GCATGTAACATTATACTGAAAACCTTGCTTGAGAAGGTTTTGGGACGCTCGAAGGCTTTAATTTGCTGGC
CACCGAAGTCGGTGATGCTGTCGCCGAAGAAGTTAAGAAAATCCTTGCTTAAAAAGATTCTCTTTTTTTA
TGATATTTGTACATAAACTTTATAAATGAAATTCATAATAGAAACGACACGAAATTACAAAATGGAATAT
GTTCATAGGGTAGACGAAACTATATACGCAATCTACATACATTTATCAAGAAGGAGAAAAAGGAGGATGT
AAAGGAATACAGGTAAGCAAATTGATACTAATGGCTCAACGTGATAAGGAAAAAGAATTGCACTTTAACA
TTAATATTGACAAGGAGGAGGGCACCACACAAAAAGTTAGGTGTAACAGAAAATCATGAAACTATGATTC
CTAATTTATATATTGGAGGATTTTCTCTAAAAAAAAAAAAATACAACAAATAAAAAACACTCAATGACCT
GACCATTTGATGGAGTTTAAGTCAATACCTCCTTGAACCATTTCCCATAATGGTGAAAGTTCCCTCAAGA
ATTTTACTCTGTCAGAAACGGCCTTAACGACGTAGGCCGGCCATTTAAATGTTTAAACGGCCACGCTGGC
CCCCTATAGTGAGTCGTATTACAATTCACTGGCCGTCGTTTTACAACGTCGTGACTGGGAAAACCCTGGC
GTTACCCAACTTAATCGCCTTGCAGCACATCCCCCTTTCGCCAGCTGGCGTAATAGCGAAGAGGCCCGCA
CCGATCGCCCTTCCCAACAGTTGCGCAGCCTGAATGGCGAATGG
[124 nt withheld, positions 5995-6118]
C
[91 nt withheld, positions 6120-6210]
A
[49 nt withheld, positions 6212-6260]
CCTTTGACGTTGGAGTCCACGTTCTTT
[37 nt withheld, positions 6288-6324]
ACCCTATCTCGGTCTATTCTTTTGATTTATAAGGGATTTTGCCGATTTCGGCCTATTGGTTAAAAAATGA
GCTGATTTAACAAAAATTTAACGCGAATTTTAACAAAATATTAACGCTTACAATTTCCTGATGCGGTATT
TTCTCCTTACGCATCTGTGCGGTATTTCACACCGCATAGGGTAATAACTGATATAATTAAATTGAAGCTC
TAATTTGTGAGTTTAGTATTAGGATCTCTACCCTTGGCGAAAAGTCCTCTGCCAACAATGATGATATCTG
ATCCACCACTTACAACTTCGTCGACGGTTCTGTACTGCTGACCCAATATGCGTATATATACCAATCTAAG
TCTGTGCTCCTTCCTTCGTTCTTCCTTCTGTTCGGAGATTACCGAATCAAAAAAATTTCAAGGAAACCGA
AATCAAAAAAAAGAATAAAAAAAAAATGATGAATTGAAAAGGTGGTATGGTGCACTCTCAGTACAATCTG
CTCTGATGCCGCATAGTTAAGCCAGCCCCGACACCCGCCAACACCCGCTGACGCGCCCTGACGGGCTTGT
CTGCTCCCGGCATCCGCTTACAGACAAGCTGTGACCGTCTCCGGGAGCTGCATGTGTCAGAGGTTTTCAC
CGTCATCACCGAAACGCGCGAGACGAAAGGGCCTCGTGATACGCCTATTTTTATAGGTTAATGTCATGAT
AATAATGGTTTCTTAGACGTCGGCGCGCCGAGGACGTCAGGTGGCACTTTTCGGGGAAATGTGCGCGGAA
CCCCTATTTGTTTATTTTTCTAAATACATTCAAATATGTATCCGCTCATGAGACAATAACCCTGATAAAT
GCTTCAATAATATTGAAAAAGGAAGAGTATGAGTATTCAACATTTCCGTGTCGCCCTTATTCCCTTTTTT
GCGGCATTTTGCCTTCCTGTTTTTGCTCACCCAGAAACGCTGGTGAAAGTAAAAGATGCTGAAGATCAGT
TGGGTGCACGAGTGGGTTACATCGAACTGGATCTCAACAGCGGTAAGATCCTTGAGAGTTTTCGCCCCGA
AGAACGTTTTCCAATGATGAGCACTTTTAAAGTTCTGCTATGTGGCGCGGTATTATCCCGTATTGACGCC
GGGCAAGAGCAACTCGGTCGCCGCATACACTATTCTCAGAATGACTTGGTTGAGTACTCACCAGTCACAG
AAAAGCATCTTACGGATGGCATGACAGTAAGAGAATTATGCAGTGCTGCCATAACCATGAGTGATAACAC
TGCGGCCAACTTACTTCTGACAACGATCGGAGGACCGAAGGAGCTAACCGCTTTTTTGCACAACATGGGG
GATCATGTAACTCGCCTTGATCGTTGGGAACCGGAGCTGAATGAAGCCATACCAAACGACGAGCGTGACA
CCACGATGCCTGTAGCAATGGCAACAACGTTGCGCAAACTATTAACTGGCGAACTACTTACTCTAGCTTC
CCGGCAACAATTAATAGACTGGATGGAGGCGGATAAAGTTGCAGGACCACTTCTGCGCTCGGCCCTTCCG
GCTGGCTGGTTTATTGCTGATAAATCTGGAGCCGGTGAGCGTGGGTCTCGCGGTATCATTGCAGCACTGG
GGCCAGATGGTAAGCCCTCCCGTATCGTAGTTATCTACACGACGGGGAGTCAGGCAACTATGGATGAACG
AAATAGACAGATCGCTGAGATAGGTGCCTCACTGATTAAGCATTGGTAACTGTCAGACCAAGTTTACTCA
TATATACTTTAGATTGATTTAAAACTTCATTTTTAATTTAAAAGGATCTAGGTGAAGATCCTTTTTGATA
ATCTCATGACCAAAATCCCTTAACGTGAGTTTTCGTTCCACTGAGCGTCAGACCCCGTAGAAAAGATCAA
AGGATCTTCTTGAGATCCTTTTTTTCTGCGCGTAATCTGCTGCTTGCAAACAAAAAAACCACCGCTACCA
GCGGTGGTTTGTTTGCCGGATCAAGAGCTACCAACTCTTTTTCCGAAGGTAACTGGCTTCAGCAGAGCGC
AGATACCAAATACTGTTCTTCTAGTGTAGCCGTAGTTAGGCCACCACTTCAAGAACTCTGTAGCACCGCC
TACATACCTCGCTCTGCTAATCCTGTTACCAGTGGCTGCTGCCAGTGGCGATAAGTCGTGTCTTACCGGG
TTGGACTCAAGACGATAGTTACCGGATAAGGCGCAGCGGTCGGGCTGAACGGGGGGTTCGTGCACACAGC
CCAGCTTGGAGCGAACGACCTACACCGAACTGAGATACCTACAGCGTGAGCTATGAGAAAGCGCCACGCT
TCCCGAAGGGAGAAAGGCGGACAGGTATCCGGTAAGCGGCAGGGTCGGAACAGGAGAGCGCACGAGGGAG
CTTCCAGGGGGAAACGCCTGGTATCTTTATAGTCCTGTCGGGTTTCGCCACCTCTGACTTGAGCGTCGAT
TTTTGTGATGCTCGTCAGGGGGGCGGAGCCTATGGAAAAACGCCAGCAACGCGGCCTTTTTACGGTTCCT
GGCCTTTTGCTGGCCTTTTGCTCACATGTTCTTTCCTGCGTTATCCCCTGATTCTGTGGATAACCGTATT
ACCGCCTTTGAGTGAGCTGATACCGCTCGCCGCAGCCGAACGACCGAGCGCAGCGAGTCAGTGAGCGAGG
AAGCGGAAGAGCGCCCAATACGCAAACCGCCTCTCCCCGCGCGTTGGCCGATTCATTAATGCAGCTGGCA
CGACAGGTTTCCCGACTGGAAAGCGGGCAGTGAGCGCAACGCAATTAATGTGAGTTAGCTCACTCATTAG
GCACCCCAGGCTTTACACTTTATGCTTCCGGCTCGTATGTTGTGTGGAATTGTGAGCGGATAACAATTTC
ACACAGGAAACAGCTATGACCATGATTACGCCAAGCTCGGAATTAACCCTCACTAAAGGGAACAAAAGCT
G
Features (pLannotate 1.2.2; 26 found; start..end, strand, type, name):
     59..136     +  CDS            YO192_YEAST (fragment): Experimental evidence at protein level: Swiss-Prot protein existence level 1. From Saccharomyces cerevisiae (strain ATCC 204508 / S288c) (Baker's yeast).
    276..683     +  promoter       LEU2 promoter: S. cerevisiae LEU2
   1199..2293    +  CDS            LEU2: LEU3_YEAST - Experimental evidence at protein level: Swiss-Prot protein existence level 1. Catalyzes the oxidation of 3-carboxy-2-hydroxy-4- methylpentanoate (3-isopropylmalate) to 3-carboxy-4-methyl-2- oxopentanoate. The product decarboxylates to 4-methyl-2 oxopentanoate. From Saccharomyces cerevisiae (strain ATCC 204508 / S288c) (Baker's yeast).
   2509..3213    +  promoter       ADH1 promoter: S. cerevisiae ADH1; promoter for alcohol dehydrogenase 1
   3221..3238    +  misc_feature   MCS (fragment): pBluescript multiple cloning site
   3239..4963    +  CDS            AFB2: AFB2_ARATH - Also known as LRF2. Experimental evidence at protein level: Swiss-Prot protein existence level 1. Component of SCF(ASK-cullin-F-box) E3 ubiquitin ligase complexes, which may mediate the ubiquitination and subsequent proteasomal degradation of target proteins. Confers sensitivity to the virulent bacterial pathogen P.syringae (By similarity). Auxin receptor that mediates Aux/IAA proteins proteasomal degradation and auxin- regulated transcription. Involved in embryogenesis regulation by auxin. From Arabidopsis thaliana (Mouse-ear cress).
   4971..4998    +  misc_feature   MCS (fragment): pBluescript multiple cloning site
   4999..5246    +  terminator     CYC1 terminator: S. cerevisiae CYC1; transcription terminator for CYC1
   5250..5302    +  CDS            LEU2 (fragment): 3-isopropylmalate dehydrogenase, required for leucine biosynthesis; S. cerevisiae LEU2; yeast auxotrophic marker
   5664..5774    -  CDS            NFS1 (fragment): NFS1_YEAST - Also known as SPL1 From Saccharomyces cerevisiae (strain ATCC 204508 / S288c) (Baker's yeast).
   5813..5831    -  promoter       T7 promoter: promoter for bacteriophage T7 RNA polymerase
   5834..5991    +  CDS            lacZα (fragment): LacZα fragment of β-galactosidase; lacZ fragment
   5995..6423    +  rep_origin     f1 ori (sequence partly withheld): f1 bacteriophage origin of replication; arrow indicates direction of (+) strand synthesis
   6451..6502    -  misc_feature   bom (fragment): basis of mobility region from pBR322
   6558..6650    -  CDS            URA3 (fragment): PYRF_YEAST - Experimental evidence at protein level: Swiss-Prot protein existence level 1. From Saccharomyces cerevisiae (strain ATCC 204508 / S288c) (Baker's yeast).
   6650..6782    -  promoter       URA3 promoter (fragment): S. cerevisiae URA3
   6790..6839    -  misc_feature   bom (fragment): basis of mobility region from pBR322
   6941..6976    -  CDS            rop (fragment): Rop protein, which maintains plasmids at low copy number; rop
   7088..7192    +  promoter       AmpR promoter: bla
   7193..8053    +  CDS            AmpR: β-lactamase; bla; confers resistance to ampicillin, carbenicillin, and related antibiotics
   8224..8812    +  rep_origin     ori: high-copy-number ColE1/pMB1/pBR322/pUC origin of replication
   8995..9087    +  CDS            lacI (fragment): lac repressor; lacI; The lac repressor binds to the lac operator to inhibit transcription in E. coli. This inhibition can be relieved by adding lactose or isopropyl-β-D-thiogalactopyranoside (IPTG).
   9100..9121    +  protein_bind   CAP binding site: CAP binding activates transcription in the presence of cAMP. E. coli catabolite activator protein
   9136..9166    +  promoter       lac promoter: promoter for the E. coli lac operon
   9174..9190    +  protein_bind   lac operator: The lac repressor binds to the lac operator to inhibit transcription in E. coli. This inhibition can be relieved by adding lactose or isopropyl-β-D-thiogalactopyranoside (IPTG). lac repressor encoded by lacI
   9235..9253    +  promoter       T3 promoter: promoter for bacteriophage T3 RNA polymerase
