[The description below was written by a language model from this plasmid's Addgene catalogue record and pLannotate feature annotations shown in this document.]
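Description:
pNH605-Padh-OsTIR1(F74G) is a yeast expression plasmid built on the pNH605 backbone for producing the rice (Oryza sativa) auxin receptor F-box protein OsTIR1, carrying the F74G substitution, in budding yeast. In E. coli it is maintained as a high-copy plasmid through a ColE1/pUC-type origin and selected with ampicillin via the β-lactamase gene. An f1 origin and remnants of a pBluescript-style cloning region (lac promoter/operator, lacZα fragment, T3 and T7 promoters) are also present. For yeast, the plasmid carries a complete LEU2 gene with its own promoter as a leucine auxotrophic marker. No yeast replication origin (2μ or CEN/ARS) is annotated. Short fragments of LEU2 and of the NFS1 coding sequence lie downstream of the expression cassette, and another short yeast ORF fragment lies upstream of the marker. This layout is consistent with an integrating vector targeted to the LEU2 locus, although the record does not say so explicitly.

The payload is a single cassette in which the constitutive S. cerevisiae ADH1 promoter drives an open reading frame of about 1.7 kb, followed by the CYC1 terminator. The automated annotation labels this ORF as Arabidopsis AFB2, which most likely reflects homology between TIR1/AFB family auxin receptors, since the catalogue entry identifies the insert as OsTIR1. No epitope tag or reporter is annotated. OsTIR1 joins the host SCF ubiquitin ligase and, when auxin is present, recruits degron-tagged proteins for proteasomal degradation. The F74G variant is generally used with bulky auxin analogues in the improved "AID2" form of this system. The associated publication evaluates tools for auxin-inducible protein degradation in budding yeast, which fits use of this plasmid to supply the receptor component for conditional protein depletion.
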