Addgene plasmid #247605: pNH605-Padh-OsTIR1(F74G)
Purpose: Expression of OsTIR1
Depositing lab: Sebastian Schuck. Depositing organization: Universitaet Heidelberg. Publication: Systematic evaluation of tools for auxin-inducible protein degradation in budding yeast. Hubbe P, Sharma C, Pajonk O, Peters N, Guschtschin-Schmidt N, Friemel N, Schuck S. Mol Biol Cell. 2026 Feb 1;37(2):mr2. doi: 10.1091/mbc.E25-12-0571. Epub 2025 Dec 16. PubMed 41400934.
Backbone
  Vector backbone: pNH605
  Vector type: Yeast Expression
Growth in bacteria
  Bacterial resistance: Ampicillin, 100 μg/mL
  Growth temperature: 37°C
  Growth strain: DH5alpha
  Copy number: High Copy
Gene/Insert
  Gene/Insert name: OsTIR1
  Species: Oryza sativa
  Mutation: F74G
  Promoter: ADH1
  Cloning method: Gibson Cloning
Terms and licenses: Academic/Nonprofit Terms; Industry Terms: Not Available to Industry
Depositor comments: Also known as pSS1354. Please visit https://doi.org/10.1101/2025.09.24.678194 for bioRxiv preprint.
How to cite: pNH605-Padh-OsTIR1(F74G) was a gift from Sebastian Schuck (Addgene plasmid # 247605 ; http://n2t.net/addgene:247605 ; RRID:Addgene_247605)
